Addgene plasmid #141603: TFORF0397
Purpose: Lentiviral vector for overexpressing the ZNF2 transcription factor ORF with a unique 24-bp barcode. Barcodes facilitate identification of transcription factors in pooled screens.
Depositing lab: Feng Zhang. Depositing organization: Broad Institute. Publication: A transcription factor atlas of directed differentiation. Joung J, Ma S, Tay T, Geiger-Schuller KR, Kirchgatterer PC, Verdine VK, Guo B, Arias-Garcia MA, Allen WE, Singh A, Kuksenko O, Abudayyeh OO, Gootenberg JS, Fu Z, Macrae RK, Buenrostro JD, Regev A, Zhang F. Cell. 2023 Jan 5;186(1):209-229.e26. doi: 10.1016/j.cell.2022.11.026. PubMed 36608654.
Backbone
  Vector backbone: pLX_TRC317
  Backbone manufacturer: Broad Institute Genetic Perturbation Platform
  Backbone size w/o insert (bp): 8264
  Vector type: Mammalian Expression, Lentiviral
  Selectable markers: Puromycin
Growth in bacteria
  Bacterial resistance: Ampicillin, 100 μg/mL
  Growth temperature: 37°C
  Growth strain: NEB Stable
  Copy number: High Copy
Gene/Insert
  Gene/Insert name: ZNF2
  Species: H. sapiens (human)
  Insert size (bp): 1139
  Entrez Gene: ZNF2 (a.k.a. A1-5, ZNF661, Zfp661)
  Promoter: EF1a
  Cloning method: Unknown
  Sequencing primers: 5′ GGGTGGAGACTGAAGTTAGGCCAG; 3′ CACATAGCGTAAAAGGAGCAACATAG
Terms and licenses: Academic/Nonprofit Terms; Industry Terms: Not Available to Industry
Depositor comments: NM_001291604,ENST00000611463 . The transcription factor ORF portion of this plasmid was synthesized by Genewiz. Please test multiple small colonies in case of plasmid recombination. To make this collection available in a timely manner, a portion of this collection was not fully sequenced by Addgene. If an Addgene verified full plasmid sequence is not available, please contact us prior to placing an order to request the full sequence.
How to cite: TFORF0397 was a gift from Feng Zhang (Addgene plasmid # 141603 ; http://n2t.net/addgene:141603 ; RRID:Addgene_141603)
