[The description below was written by a language model from this plasmid's Addgene catalogue record and pLannotate feature annotations shown in this document.]
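Description:
TFORF0397 is a third-generation-style, self-inactivating lentiviral expression plasmid built on the pLX_TRC317 backbone from the Broad Institute Genetic Perturbation Platform. It carries the human ZNF2 zinc-finger transcription factor ORF (about 1.1 kb, synthesized, corresponding to a specific RefSeq/Ensembl isoform) together with a unique 24-bp barcode. In E. coli it is maintained through a high-copy ColE1/pUC-type origin and selected with ampicillin via the bla gene. An f1 origin and remnants of a lac/T7/T3 cloning region are also present. The depositor notes a risk of recombination, which is common for LTR-containing plasmids.

The viral genome is transcribed from an RSV promoter fused to a truncated HIV-1 5' LTR. It then runs through the Ψ packaging signal with a partial gag sequence, the RRE for Rev-dependent nuclear export, a cPPT/CTS, a WPRE that enhances transcript stability and expression, and a ΔU3 3' LTR that inactivates LTR promoter activity after integration. An SV40 poly(A) signal lies downstream. Within this unit, an SV40 early promoter drives puromycin N-acetyltransferase for selection of transduced mammalian cells, and a separate EF-1α promoter drives constitutive ZNF2 expression. The automated annotation matches only the first part of the ORF to the ZNF2 reference protein, probably reflecting isoform differences. It does not mark the barcode, whose position is therefore not stated in the record. A short U6 promoter fragment lies between the insert and the WPRE, with no associated small RNA cassette annotated.

The plasmid belongs to a barcoded transcription factor ORF collection designed for pooled overexpression screens. In these screens, the barcode identifies which factor each cell received, for example in directed differentiation studies.
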