Features (pLannotate 1.2.2; 31 found; start..end, strand, type, name):
      5..231     +  promoter       RSV promoter: Rous sarcoma virus enhancer/promoter
    232..412     +  LTR            5' LTR (truncated): truncated 5' long terminal repeat (LTR) from HIV-1
    459..584     +  misc_feature   HIV-1 Ψ: packaging signal of human immunodeficiency virus type 1
    568..931     +  CDS            HIV-1 gag (fragment): gag protein from human immunodeficiency virus 1; gag
   1077..1310    +  misc_feature   RRE: The Rev response element (RRE) of HIV-1 allows for Rev-dependent mRNA export from the nucleus to the cytoplasm.
   1687..1713    +  CDS            Rev (fragment): human immunodeficiency virus 1 (HIV-1) Rev protein; rev; enhances nuclear export of unspliced and incompletely spliced viral mRNAs
   1720..1743    +  promoter       SV40 promoter (fragment): SV40 early promoter
   1744..1815    +  promoter       SV40 promoter (fragment): SV40 enhancer and early promoter
   1839..1974    +  rep_origin     SV40 ori: SV40 origin of replication
   2020..2616    +  CDS            PuroR (fragment): puromycin N-acetyltransferase; pac from Streptomyces; confers resistance to puromycin
   2665..2782    +  misc_feature   cPPT/CTS: central polypurine tract and central termination sequence of HIV-1
   2847..2913    +  CDS            small t antigen (fragment): SV40 (simian virus 40) small t antigen
   2920..4098    +  promoter       EF-1α promoter: strong constitutive promoter for human elongation factor EF-1α
   4115..4477    +  CDS            ZNF2 (fragment): ZNF2_HUMAN - Also known as ZNF661. Experimental evidence at protein level: Swiss-Prot protein existence level 1. May be involved in transcriptional regulation. From Homo sapiens (Human).
   5165..5218    +  promoter       U6 promoter (fragment): RNA polymerase III promoter for human U6 snRNA
   5260..5848    +  misc_feature   WPRE: woodchuck hepatitis virus posttranscriptional regulatory element
   5899..5918    +  misc_feature   cPPT/CTS (fragment): central polypurine tract and central termination sequence of HIV-1
   5920..6153    +  LTR            3' LTR (ΔU3): self-inactivating 3' long terminal repeat (LTR) from HIV-1
   6231..6352    +  polyA_signal   SV40 poly(A) signal: SV40 polyadenylation signal
   6392..6527    +  rep_origin     SV40 ori: SV40 origin of replication
   6548..6566    -  promoter       T7 promoter: promoter for bacteriophage T7 RNA polymerase
   6574..6729    +  CDS            lacZα (fragment): LacZα fragment of β-galactosidase; lacZ fragment
   6734..7162    +  rep_origin     f1 ori (sequence partly withheld): f1 bacteriophage origin of replication; arrow indicates direction of (+) strand synthesis
   7215..7319    +  promoter       AmpR promoter: bla
   7320..8180    +  CDS            AmpR: β-lactamase; bla; confers resistance to ampicillin, carbenicillin, and related antibiotics
   8351..8939    +  rep_origin     ori: high-copy-number ColE1/pMB1/pBR322/pUC origin of replication
   9122..9214    +  CDS            lacI (fragment): lac repressor; lacI; The lac repressor binds to the lac operator to inhibit transcription in E. coli. This inhibition can be relieved by adding lactose or isopropyl-β-D-thiogalactopyranoside (IPTG).
   9227..9248    +  protein_bind   CAP binding site: CAP binding activates transcription in the presence of cAMP. E. coli catabolite activator protein
   9263..9293    +  promoter       lac promoter: promoter for the E. coli lac operon
   9301..9317    +  protein_bind   lac operator: The lac repressor binds to the lac operator to inhibit transcription in E. coli. This inhibition can be relieved by adding lactose or isopropyl-β-D-thiogalactopyranoside (IPTG). lac repressor encoded by lacI
   9362..9380    +  promoter       T3 promoter: promoter for bacteriophage T3 RNA polymerase
>Addgene plasmid #141603 | TFORF0397 | addgene full sequence | sequence record 409112 | Addgene NGS Result
TTAATGTAGTCTTATGCAATACTCTTGTAGTCTTGCAACATGGTAACGATGAGTTAGCAACATGCCTTAC
AAGGAGAGAAAAAGCACCGTGCATGCCGATTGGTGGAAGTAAGGTGGTACGATCGTGCCTTATTAGGAAG
GCAACAGACGGGTCTGACATGGATTGGACGAACCACTGAATTGCCGCATTGCAGAGATATTGTATTTAAG
TGCCTAGCTCGATACATAAACGGGTCTCTCTGGTTAGACCAGATCTGAGCCTGGGAGCTCTCTGGCTAAC
TAGGGAACCCACTGCTTAAGCCTCAATAAAGCTTGCCTTGAGTGCTTCAAGTAGTGTGTGCCCGTCTGTT
GTGTGACTCTGGTAACTAGAGATCCCTCAGACCCTTTTAGTCAGTGTGGAAAATCTCTAGCAGTGGCGCC
CGAACAGGGACTTGAAAGCGAAAGGGAAACCAGAGGAGCTCTCTCGACGCAGGACTCGGCTTGCTGAAGC
GCGCACGGCAAGAGGCGAGGGGCGGCGACTGGTGAGTACGCCAAAAATTTTGACTAGCGGAGGCTAGAAG
GAGAGAGATGGGTGCGAGAGCGTCAGTATTAAGCGGGGGAGAATTAGATCGCGATGGGAAAAAATTCGGT
TAAGGCCAGGGGGAAAGAAAAAATATAAATTAAAACATATAGTATGGGCAAGCAGGGAGCTAGAACGATT
CGCAGTTAATCCTGGCCTGTTAGAAACATCAGAAGGCTGTAGACAAATACTGGGACAGCTACAACCATCC
CTTCAGACAGGATCAGAAGAACTTAGATCATTATATAATACAGTAGCAACCCTCTATTGTGTGCATCAAA
GGATAGAGATAAAAGACACCAAGGAAGCTTTAGACAAGATAGAGGAAGAGCAAAACAAAAGTAAGACCAC
CGCACAGCAAGCGGCCGCTGATCTTCAGACCTGGAGGAGGAGATATGAGGGACAATTGGAGAAGTGAATT
ATATAAATATAAAGTAGTAAAAATTGAACCATTAGGAGTAGCACCCACCAAGGCAAAGAGAAGAGTGGTG
CAGAGAGAAAAAAGAGCAGTGGGAATAGGAGCTTTGTTCCTTGGGTTCTTGGGAGCAGCAGGAAGCACTA
TGGGCGCAGCGTCAATGACGCTGACGGTACAGGCCAGACAATTATTGTCTGGTATAGTGCAGCAGCAGAA
CAATTTGCTGAGGGCTATTGAGGCGCAACAGCATCTGTTGCAACTCACAGTCTGGGGCATCAAGCAGCTC
CAGGCAAGAATCCTGGCTGTGGAAAGATACCTAAAGGATCAACAGCTCCTGGGGATTTGGGGTTGCTCTG
GAAAACTCATTTGCACCACTGCTGTGCCTTGGAATGCTAGTTGGAGTAATAAATCTCTGGAACAGATTTG
GAATCACACGACCTGGATGGAGTGGGACAGAGAAATTAACAATTACACAAGCTTAATACACTCCTTAATT
GAAGAATCGCAAAACCAGCAAGAAAAGAATGAACAAGAATTATTGGAATTAGATAAATGGGCAAGTTTGT
GGAATTGGTTTAACATAACAAATTGGCTGTGGTATATAAAATTATTCATAATGATAGTAGGAGGCTTGGT
AGGTTTAAGAATAGTTTTTGCTGTACTTTCTATAGTGAATAGAGTTAGGCAGGGATATTCACCATTATCG
TTTCAGACCCACCTCCCAACCCCGAGGGGACCCATGCATTGCATCTCAATTAGTCAGCAACCAGGTGTGG
AAAGTCCCCAGGCTCCCCAGCAGGCAGAAGTATGCAAAGCATGCGTCTCAATTAGTCAGCAACCATAGTC
CCGCCCCTAACTCCGCCCATCCCGCCCCTAACTCCGCCCAGTTCCGCCCATTCTCCGCCCCATGGCTGAC
TAATTTTTTTTATTTATGCAGAGGCCGAGGCCGCCTCGGCCTCTGAGCTATTCCAGAAGTAGTGAGGAGG
CTTTTTTGGAGGCCTAGGCTTTTGCAAAAAGCTTTCTAGAGGTACCACCGGAGCTTACCATGACCGAGTA
CAAGCCCACGGTGCGCCTCGCCACCCGCGACGACGTCCCCAGGGCCGTACGCACCCTCGCCGCCGCGTTC
GCCGACTACCCCGCCACGCGCCACACCGTCGATCCGGACCGCCACATCGAGCGGGTCACCGAGCTGCAAG
AACTCTTCCTCACGCGCGTCGGGCTCGACATCGGCAAGGTGTGGGTCGCGGACGACGGCGCCGCCGTGGC
GGTCTGGACCACGCCGGAGAGCGTCGAAGCGGGGGCGGTGTTCGCCGAGATCGGCCCGCGCATGGCCGAG
TTGAGCGGTTCCCGGCTGGCCGCGCAGCAACAGATGGAAGGCCTCCTGGCGCCGCACCGGCCCAAGGAGC
CCGCGTGGTTCCTGGCCACCGTCGGCGTCTCGCCCGACCACCAGGGCAAGGGTCTGGGCAGCGCCGTCGT
GCTCCCCGGAGTGGAGGCGGCCGAGCGCGCCGGGGTGCCCGCCTTCCTGGAGACCTCCGCGCCCCGCAAC
CTCCCCTTCTACGAGCGGCTCGGCTTCACCGTCACCGCCGACGTCGAGGTGCCCGAAGGACCGCGCACCT
GGTGCATGACCCGCAAGCCCGGTGCCAGTTAACGAATTCTAGATCTTGAGACAAATGGCAGTATTCATCC
ACAATTTTAAAAGAAAAGGGGGGATTGGGGGGTACAGTGCAGGGGAAAGAATAGTAGACATAATAGCAAC
AGACATACAAACTAAAGAATTACAAAAACAAATTACAAAAATTCAAAATTTTCGGGTTTATTACAGGGAC
AGCAGAGATCCACTTTGGCGCCGGCTCGAGGCCTGCAGGTGCAAAGATGGATAAAGTTTTAAACAGAGAG
GAATCTTTGCAGCTAATGGACCTTCTAGGTCTTGAAAGGAGTGGGAATTGGCTCCGGTGCCCGTCAGTGG
GCAGAGCGCACATCGCCCACAGTCCCCGAGAAGTTGGGGGGAGGGGTCGGCAATTGAACCGGTGCCTAGA
GAAGGTGGCGCGGGGTAAACTGGGAAAGTGATGTCGTGTACTGGCTCCGCCTTTTTCCCGAGGGTGGGGG
AGAACCGTATATAAGTGCAGTAGTCGCCGTGAACGTTCTTTTTCGCAACGGGTTTGCCGCCAGAACACAG
GTAAGTGCCGTGTGTGGTTCCCGCGGGCCTGGCCTCTTTACGGGTTATGGCCCTTGCGTGCCTTGAATTA
CTTCCACCTGGCTGCAGTACGTGATTCTTGATCCCGAGCTTCGGGTTGGAAGTGGGTGGGAGAGTTCGAG
GCCTTGCGCTTAAGGAGCCCCTTCGCCTCGTGCTTGAGTTGAGGCCTGGCCTGGGCGCTGGGGCCGCCGC
GTGCGAATCTGGTGGCACCTTCGCGCCTGTCTCGCTGCTTTCGATAAGTCTCTAGCCATTTAAAATTTTT
GATGACCTGCTGCGACGCTTTTTTTCTGGCAAGATAGTCTTGTAAATGCGGGCCAAGATCTGCACACTGG
TATTTCGGTTTTTGGGGCCGCGGGCGGCGACGGGGCCCGTGCGTCCCAGCGCACATGTTCGGCGAGGCGG
GGCCTGCGAGCGCGGCCACCGAGAATCGGACGGGGGTAGTCTCAAGCTGGCCGGCCTGCTCTGGTGCCTG
GCCTCGCGCCGCCGTGTATCGCCCCGCCCTGGGCGGCAAGGCTGGCCCGGTCGGCACCAGTTGCGTGAGC
GGAAAGATGGCCGCTTCCCGGCCCTGCTGCAGGGAGCTCAAAATGGAGGACGCGGCGCTCGGGAGAGCGG
GCGGGTGAGTCACCCACACAAAGGAAAAGGGCCTTTCCGTCCTCAGCCGTCGCTTCATGTGACTCCACGG
AGTACCGGGCGCCGTCCAGGCACCTCGATTAGTTCTCGAGCTTTTGGAGTACGTCGTCTTTAGGTTGGGG
GGAGGGGTTTTATGCGATGGAGTTTCCCCACACTGAGTGGGTGGAGACTGAAGTTAGGCCAGCTTGGCAC
TTGATGTAATTCTCCTTGGAATTTGCCCTTTTTGAGTTTGGATCTTGGTTCATTCTCAAGCCTCAGACAG
TGGTTCAAAGTTTTTTTCTTCCATTTCAGGTGTCGTGAGGCTAGCACCGCCACCATGCTGGAGAACTATA
ACAGCATTGTGTCATTGGACTGGGAAACTAAGCCTGAGATTCACGATGCTTCAGACAAAAAATCAGAAGG
ATCATTGAGGGAATGCCTTGGAAGGCAAAGTCCTCTGTGTCCTAAATTTGAAGTTCATACACCCAATGGC
AGGATGGGAACAGAAAAGCAAAGCCCTTCAGGGGAGACTCGTAAGAAATCCCTCTCCCGGGACAAAGGCT
TGCGGCGACGGTCAGCCCTGTCCAGGGAAATTCTCACTAAAGAGAGACACCAGGAATGCAGTGACTGTGG
GAAGACCTTTTTTGACCACTCATCCCTCACCCGCCATCAGAGGACTCACACTGGGGAGAAGCCCTACGAC
TGCCGCGAGTGTGGGAAAGCCTTCAGCCACAGGAGCAGCCTCAGCAGACATCTGATGTCACACACTGGGG
AGAGCCCCTACGAGTGCAGTGTGTGCTCAAAAGCCTTCTTTGACCGTTCGTCCCTAACTGTCCATCAGCG
AATTCACACTGGAGAGAAACCCTTTCAGTGCAACGAGTGTGGAAAAGCCTTTTTTGACCGTTCATCCCTT
ACTCGACACCAGAGAATTCACACTGGAGAAAGTCCTTATGAATGTCATCAGTGTGGGAAAGCCTTTAGCC
AGAAAAGTATTCTTACTCGCCATCAGCTAATCCACACTGGCAGGAAGCCTTATGAGTGTAACGAGTGCGG
GAAAGCTTTCTATGGTGTCTCGTCTCTGAATAGACATCAGAAAGCTCATGCTGGGGACCCTCGCTATCAG
TGTAACGAGTGTGGCAAAGCTTTCTTTGACCGCTCATCCCTTACACAGCATCAGAAGATCCACACTGGAG
ACAAGCCATATGAATGCAGCGAATGCGGGAAAGCCTTTAGCCAGCGGTGCCGGCTCACGCGGCATCAGCG
TGTCCACACGGGAGAGAAGCCCTTTGAATGCACTGTGTGTGGGAAAGTTTTCAGTTCAAAATCTTCTGTT
ATTCAACATCAACGGCGTTACGCCAAACAGGGAATAGACTAGTAATGAACTAGTCCGTAACTTGAAAGTA
TTTCGATTTCTTGGCTTTATATATCTTGTGGAAAGGACGACTACTCTGGTGATTCACGGCTCAAACGCGT
TAAGTCGACAATCAACCTCTGGATTACAAAATTTGTGAAAGATTGACTGGTATTCTTAACTATGTTGCTC
CTTTTACGCTATGTGGATACGCTGCTTTAATGCCTTTGTATCATGCTATTGCTTCCCGTATGGCTTTCAT
TTTCTCCTCCTTGTATAAATCCTGGTTGCTGTCTCTTTATGAGGAGTTGTGGCCCGTTGTCAGGCAACGT
GGCGTGGTGTGCACTGTGTTTGCTGACGCAACCCCCACTGGTTGGGGCATTGCCACCACCTGTCAGCTCC
TTTCCGGGACTTTCGCTTTCCCCCTCCCTATTGCCACGGCGGAACTCATCGCCGCCTGCCTTGCCCGCTG
CTGGACAGGGGCTCGGCTGTTGGGCACTGACAATTCCGTGGTGTTGTCGGGGAAATCATCGTCCTTTCCT
TGGCTGCTCGCCTGTGTTGCCACCTGGATTCTGCGCGGGACGTCCTTCTGCTACGTCCCTTCGGCCCTCA
ATCCAGCGGACCTTCCTTCCCGCGGCCTGCTGCCGGCTCTGCGGCCTCTTCCGCGTCTTCGCCTTCGCCC
TCAGACGAGTCGGATCTCCCTTTGGGCCGCCTCCCCGCGTCGACTTTAAGACCAATGACTTACAAGGCAG
CTGTAGATCTTAGCCACTTTTTAAAAGAAAAGGGGGGACTGGAAGGGCTAATTCACTCCCAACGAAGACA
AGATCTGCTTTTTGCTTGTACTGGGTCTCTCTGGTTAGACCAGATCTGAGCCTGGGAGCTCTCTGGCTAA
CTAGGGAACCCACTGCTTAAGCCTCAATAAAGCTTGCCTTGAGTGCTTCAAGTAGTGTGTGCCCGTCTGT
TGTGTGACTCTGGTAACTAGAGATCCCTCAGACCCTTTTAGTCAGTGTGGAAAATCTCTAGCAGTACGTA
TAGTAGTTCATGTCATCTTATTATTCAGTATTTATAACTTGCAAAGAAATGAATATCAGAGAGTGAGAGG
AACTTGTTTATTGCAGCTTATAATGGTTACAAATAAAGCAATAGCATCACAAATTTCACAAATAAAGCAT
TTTTTTCACTGCATTCTAGTTGTGGTTTGTCCAAACTCATCAATGTATCTTATCATGTCTGGCTCTAGCT
ATCCCGCCCCTAACTCCGCCCATCCCGCCCCTAACTCCGCCCAGTTCCGCCCATTCTCCGCCCCATGGCT
GACTAATTTTTTTTATTTATGCAGAGGCCGAGGCCGCCTCGGCCTCTGAGCTATTCCAGAAGTAGTGAGG
AGGCTTTTTTGGAGGCCTAGGGACGTACCCAATTCGCCCTATAGTGAGTCGTATTACGCGCGCTCACTGG
CCGTCGTTTTACAACGTCGTGACTGGGAAAACCCTGGCGTTACCCAACTTAATCGCCTTGCAGCACATCC
CCCTTTCGCCAGCTGGCGTAATAGCGAAGAGGCCCGCACCGATCGCCCTTCCCAACAGTTGCGCAGCCTG
AATGGCGAATGGG
[124 nt withheld, positions 6734-6857]
C
[91 nt withheld, positions 6859-6949]
A
[49 nt withheld, positions 6951-6999]
CCTTTGACGTTGGAGTCCACGTTCTTT
[37 nt withheld, positions 7027-7063]
ACCCTATCTCGGTCTATTCTTTTGATTTATAAGGGATTTTGCCGATTTCGGCCTATTGGTTAAAAAATGA
GCTGATTTAACAAAAATTTAACGCGAATTTTAACAAAATATTAACGCTTACAATTTAGGTGGCACTTTTC
GGGGAAATGTGCGCGGAACCCCTATTTGTTTATTTTTCTAAATACATTCAAATATGTATCCGCTCATGAG
ACAATAACCCTGATAAATGCTTCAATAATATTGAAAAAGGAAGAGTATGAGTATTCAACATTTCCGTGTC
GCCCTTATTCCCTTTTTTGCGGCATTTTGCCTTCCTGTTTTTGCTCACCCAGAAACGCTGGTGAAAGTAA
AAGATGCTGAAGATCAGTTGGGTGCACGAGTGGGTTACATCGAACTGGATCTCAACAGCGGTAAGATCCT
TGAGAGTTTTCGCCCCGAAGAACGTTTTCCAATGATGAGCACTTTTAAAGTTCTGCTATGTGGCGCGGTA
TTATCCCGTATTGACGCCGGGCAAGAGCAACTCGGTCGCCGCATACACTATTCTCAGAATGACTTGGTTG
AGTACTCACCAGTCACAGAAAAGCATCTTACGGATGGCATGACAGTAAGAGAATTATGCAGTGCTGCCAT
AACCATGAGTGATAACACTGCGGCCAACTTACTTCTGACAACGATCGGAGGACCGAAGGAGCTAACCGCT
TTTTTGCACAACATGGGGGATCATGTAACTCGCCTTGATCGTTGGGAACCGGAGCTGAATGAAGCCATAC
CAAACGACGAGCGTGACACCACGATGCCTGTAGCAATGGCAACAACGTTGCGCAAACTATTAACTGGCGA
ACTACTTACTCTAGCTTCCCGGCAACAATTAATAGACTGGATGGAGGCGGATAAAGTTGCAGGACCACTT
CTGCGCTCGGCCCTTCCGGCTGGCTGGTTTATTGCTGATAAATCTGGAGCCGGTGAGCGTGGGTCTCGCG
GTATCATTGCAGCACTGGGGCCAGATGGTAAGCCCTCCCGTATCGTAGTTATCTACACGACGGGGAGTCA
GGCAACTATGGATGAACGAAATAGACAGATCGCTGAGATAGGTGCCTCACTGATTAAGCATTGGTAACTG
TCAGACCAAGTTTACTCATATATACTTTAGATTGATTTAAAACTTCATTTTTAATTTAAAAGGATCTAGG
TGAAGATCCTTTTTGATAATCTCATGACCAAAATCCCTTAACGTGAGTTTTCGTTCCACTGAGCGTCAGA
CCCCGTAGAAAAGATCAAAGGATCTTCTTGAGATCCTTTTTTTCTGCGCGTAATCTGCTGCTTGCAAACA
AAAAAACCACCGCTACCAGCGGTGGTTTGTTTGCCGGATCAAGAGCTACCAACTCTTTTTCCGAAGGTAA
CTGGCTTCAGCAGAGCGCAGATACCAAATACTGTTCTTCTAGTGTAGCCGTAGTTAGGCCACCACTTCAA
GAACTCTGTAGCACCGCCTACATACCTCGCTCTGCTAATCCTGTTACCAGTGGCTGCTGCCAGTGGCGAT
AAGTCGTGTCTTACCGGGTTGGACTCAAGACGATAGTTACCGGATAAGGCGCAGCGGTCGGGCTGAACGG
GGGGTTCGTGCACACAGCCCAGCTTGGAGCGAACGACCTACACCGAACTGAGATACCTACAGCGTGAGCT
ATGAGAAAGCGCCACGCTTCCCGAAGGGAGAAAGGCGGACAGGTATCCGGTAAGCGGCAGGGTCGGAACA
GGAGAGCGCACGAGGGAGCTTCCAGGGGGAAACGCCTGGTATCTTTATAGTCCTGTCGGGTTTCGCCACC
TCTGACTTGAGCGTCGATTTTTGTGATGCTCGTCAGGGGGGCGGAGCCTATGGAAAAACGCCAGCAACGC
GGCCTTTTTACGGTTCCTGGCCTTTTGCTGGCCTTTTGCTCACATGTTCTTTCCTGCGTTATCCCCTGAT
TCTGTGGATAACCGTATTACCGCCTTTGAGTGAGCTGATACCGCTCGCCGCAGCCGAACGACCGAGCGCA
GCGAGTCAGTGAGCGAGGAAGCGGAAGAGCGCCCAATACGCAAACCGCCTCTCCCCGCGCGTTGGCCGAT
TCATTAATGCAGCTGGCACGACAGGTTTCCCGACTGGAAAGCGGGCAGTGAGCGCAACGCAATTAATGTG
AGTTAGCTCACTCATTAGGCACCCCAGGCTTTACACTTTATGCTTCCGGCTCGTATGTTGTGTGGAATTG
TGAGCGGATAACAATTTCACACAGGAAACAGCTATGACCATGATTACGCCAAGCGCGCAATTAACCCTCA
CTAAAGGGAACAAAAGCTGGAGCTGCAAGC
