>Addgene plasmid #141603 | TFORF0397 | depositor partial sequence | sequence record 276946 | Insert
ACCGCCACCATGCTGGAGAACTATAACAGCATTGTGTCATTGGACTGGGAAACTAAGCCTGAGATTCACG
ATGCTTCAGACAAAAAATCAGAAGGATCATTGAGGGAATGCCTTGGAAGGCAAAGTCCTCTGTGTCCTAA
ATTTGAAGTTCATACACCCAATGGCAGGATGGGAACAGAAAAGCAAAGCCCTTCAGGGGAGACTCGTAAG
AAATCCCTCTCCCGGGACAAAGGCTTGCGGCGACGGTCAGCCCTGTCCAGGGAAATTCTCACTAAAGAGA
GACACCAGGAATGCAGTGACTGTGGGAAGACCTTTTTTGACCACTCATCCCTCACCCGCCATCAGAGGAC
TCACACTGGGGAGAAGCCCTACGACTGCCGCGAGTGTGGGAAAGCCTTCAGCCACAGGAGCAGCCTCAGC
AGACATCTGATGTCACACACTGGGGAGAGCCCCTACGAGTGCAGTGTGTGCTCAAAAGCCTTCTTTGACC
GTTCGTCCCTAACTGTCCATCAGCGAATTCACACTGGAGAGAAACCCTTTCAGTGCAACGAGTGTGGAAA
AGCCTTTTTTGACCGTTCATCCCTTACTCGACACCAGAGAATTCACACTGGAGAAAGTCCTTATGAATGT
CATCAGTGTGGGAAAGCCTTTAGCCAGAAAAGTATTCTTACTCGCCATCAGCTAATCCACACTGGCAGGA
AGCCTTATGAGTGTAACGAGTGCGGGAAAGCTTTCTATGGTGTCTCGTCTCTGAATAGACATCAGAAAGC
TCATGCTGGGGACCCTCGCTATCAGTGTAACGAGTGTGGCAAAGCTTTCTTTGACCGCTCATCCCTTACA
CAGCATCAGAAGATCCACACTGGAGACAAGCCATATGAATGCAGCGAATGCGGGAAAGCCTTTAGCCAGC
GGTGCCGGCTCACGCGGCATCAGCGTGTCCACACGGGAGAGAAGCCCTTTGAATGCACTGTGTGTGGGAA
AGTTTTCAGTTCAAAATCTTCTGTTATTCAACATCAACGGCGTTACGCCAAACAGGGAATAGACTAGTAA
TGAACTAGTCCGTAACTTGAAAGTATTTCGATTTCTTGGCTTTATATATCTTGTGGAAAGGACGACTACT
CTGGTGATTCACGGCTCAA
