>Addgene plasmid #141603 | TFORF0397 | depositor partial sequence | sequence record 276947 | Barcode
CTACTCTGGTGATTCACGGCTCAA
